Addgene plasmid #168163: pMS30: pTarget(PmcCAST)
Purpose: Target plasmid containing PmcPSP1 and attachment site for PmcCAST.
Depositing lab: Feng Zhang. Depositing organization: Broad Institute. Publication: Dual modes of CRISPR-associated transposon homing. Saito M, Ladha A, Strecker J, Faure G, Neumann E, Altae-Tran H, Macrae RK, Zhang F. Cell. 2021 Apr 29;184(9):2441-2453.e18. doi: 10.1016/j.cell.2021.03.006. Epub 2021 Mar 25. PubMed 33770501.
Backbone
  Vector backbone: pACYC184
  Vector type: Bacterial Expression
Growth in bacteria
  Bacterial resistance: Chloramphenicol, 25 μg/mL
  Growth temperature: 37°C
  Growth strain: NEB Stable
  Copy number: Low Copy
Gene/Insert 1
  Gene/Insert name: PAM for PmcCAST + PmcPSP1
  Species: Synthetic
Gene/Insert 2
  Gene/Insert name: tRNA-Val
  Species: Peltigera membranacea cyanobiont 210A
Terms and licenses: Academic/Nonprofit Terms; Industry Terms: Not Available to Industry
How to cite: pMS30: pTarget(PmcCAST) was a gift from Feng Zhang (Addgene plasmid # 168163 ; http://n2t.net/addgene:168163 ; RRID:Addgene_168163)
