[The description below was written by a language model from this plasmid's Addgene catalogue record and pLannotate feature annotations shown in this document.]
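Description:
pMS30: pTarget(PmcCAST) is a small bacterial target plasmid (about 3 kb in the sequenced record) built on the pACYC184 backbone. It serves as the DNA substrate in transposition assays with PmcCAST, the CRISPR-associated transposon from the cyanobiont Peltigera membranacea cyanobiont 210A. It replicates in E. coli from the p15A origin, which keeps copy number low and is compatible with ColE1-type plasmids, so it can coexist with separate plasmids in the same cell. Selection is by chloramphenicol through the CmR (chloramphenicol acetyltransferase) gene. Only a truncated remnant of the pACYC184 tetracycline resistance gene remains, so it should not be functional. The short RSF ori, IS1 and YPB2 matches in the annotation are fragmentary hits, probably backbone remnants or sequence similarity rather than working elements.

The plasmid carries no expressed protein payload; its cargo is two target sequences. The first is a synthetic protospacer, PmcPSP1, with an adjacent PAM recognised by PmcCAST, providing a site for crRNA-guided targeting. The second is a tRNA-Val gene from the native host, which the record describes as the attachment site for the transposon. The feature table places a tRNA on the reverse strand, apparently interrupting the annotated cat promoter region just upstream of CmR. The protospacer and PAM are not annotated, so their position cannot be stated from the record.

Having both a guide-directed target and a natural attachment site on one plasmid fits the associated study of dual homing modes in CRISPR-associated transposons, where insertion at each type of site can be examined.
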