Features (pLannotate 1.2.2; 9 found; start..end, strand, type, name):
    220..275     +  rep_origin     RSF ori (fragment): Plasmids containing the RSF 1030 origin of replication can be propagated in E. coli cells that contain additional plasmids with compatible origins.
    394..537     -  mobile_element IS1 (fragment): prokaryotic transposable element IS1
    658..715     +  promoter       cat promoter (fragment): promoter of the E. coli cat gene encoding chloramphenicol acetyltransferase
    710..782     -  ncRNA          tRNA: Accession: RF00005 - tRNA
    783..833     +  promoter       cat promoter (fragment): promoter of the E. coli cat gene encoding chloramphenicol acetyltransferase
    834..1493    +  CDS            CmR: chloramphenicol acetyltransferase; cat; confers resistance to chloramphenicol
   1792..1890    -  CDS            YPB2_ECOLX (fragment): Protein predicted: Swiss-Prot protein existence level 4. From Escherichia coli.
   1907..2295    -  CDS            TcR (fragment): tetracycline efflux protein; tet; confers resistance to tetracycline
   2560..132     +  rep_origin     p15A ori (across the origin): Plasmids containing the medium-copy-number p15A origin of replication can be propagated in E. coli cells that contain a second plasmid with the ColE1 origin.
>Addgene plasmid #168163 | pMS30: pTarget(PmcCAST) | addgene full sequence | sequence record 331346 | Addgene NGS Result
GGAACAGGAGAGCGCACGAGGGAGCCGCCAGGGGGAAACGCCTGGTATCTTTATAGTCCTGTCGGGTTTC
GCCACCACTGATTTGAGCGTCAGATTTCGTGATGCTTGTCAGGGGGGCGGAGCCTATGGAAAAACGGCTT
TGCCGCGGCCCTCTCACTTCCCTGTTAAGTATCTTCCTGGCATCTTCCAGGAAATCTCCGCCCCGTTCGT
AAGCCATTTCCGCTCGCCGCAGTCGAACGACCGAGCGTAGCGAGTCAGTGAGCGAGGAAGCGGAATATAT
CCTGTATCACATATTCTGCTGACGCACCGGTGCAGCCTTTTTTCTCCTGCCACATGAAGCACTTCACTGA
CACCCTCATCAGTGCCAACATAGTAAGCCAGTATACACTCCGCTAGCGCTGATGTCCGGCGGTGCTTTTG
CCGTTACGCACCACCCCGTCAGTAGCTGAACAGGAGGGACAGCTGATAGAAACAGAAGCCACTGGAGCAC
CTCAAAAACACCATCATACACTAAATCAGTAAGTTGGCAGCATCACCCGACGCACTTTGCGCCGAATAAA
TACCTGTGACGGAAGATCACTTCGCAGAATAAATAAATCCTGGTGTCCCTGTTGATACCGGGAAGCCCTG
GGCCAACTTTTGGCGAAAATGAGACGTTGATCGGCACGTAAGAGGTTCCAACTTTCACCATAATGAAATA
AGATCACTACTGGGCAGTACCAGACTCGAACTGATGACATCCTGCTTGTAAGGCAGGCGCTCTACCAACT
GAGCTAACCGCCCCGGGCGTATTTTTTGAGTTATCGAGATTTTCAGGAGCTAAGGAAGCTAAAATGGAGA
AAAAAATCACTGGATATACCACCGTTGATATATCCCAATGGCATCGTAAAGAACATTTTGAGGCATTTCA
GTCAGTTGCTCAATGTACCTATAACCAGACCGTTCAGCTGGATATTACGGCCTTTTTAAAGACCGTAAAG
AAAAATAAGCACAAGTTTTATCCGGCCTTTATTCACATTCTTGCCCGCCTGATGAATGCTCATCCGGAAT
TCCGTATGGCAATGAAAGACGGTGAGCTGGTGATATGGGATAGTGTTCACCCTTGTTACACCGTTTTCCA
TGAGCAAACTGAAACGTTTTCATCGCTCTGGAGTGAATACCACGACGATTTCCGGCAGTTTCTACACATA
TATTCGCAAGATGTGGCGTGTTACGGTGAAAACCTGGCCTATTTCCCTAAAGGGTTTATTGAGAATATGT
TTTTCGTCTCAGCCAATCCCTGGGTGAGTTTCACCAGTTTTGATTTAAACGTGGCCAATATGGACAACTT
CTTCGCCCCCGTTTTCACCATGGGCAAATATTATACGCAAGGCGACAAGGTGCTGATGCCGCTGGCGATT
CAGGTTCATCATGCCGTTTGTGATGGCTTCCATGTCGGCAGAATGCTTAATGAATTACAACAGTACTGCG
ATGAGTGGCAGGGCGGGGCGTAATTTTTTTAAGGCAGTTATTGGTGCCCTTAAACGCCTGGTTGCTACGC
CTGAATAAGTGATAATAAGCGGATGAATGGCAGAAATTCGAAAGCAAATTCGACCCGGTCGTCGGTTCAG
GGCAGGGTCGTTAAATAGCCGCTTATGTCTATTGCTGGTTTACCGGTTTATTGACTACCGGAAGCAGTGT
GACCGTGTGCTTCTCAAATGCCTGAGGCCAGTTTGCTCAGGCTCTCCCCGTGGAGGTAATAATTGACGAT
ATGATCATTTATTCTGCCTCCCAGAGCCTGATAAAAACGGTTAGCGCTTCGTTAATACAGATGTAGGTGT
TCCACAGGGTAGCCAGCAGCATCCTGCGATGCAGATCCGGAACATAATGGTGCAGGGCGCTTGTTTCGGC
GTGGGTATGGTGGCAGGCCCGATCTTCCCCATCGGTGATGTCGGCGATATAGGCGCCAGCAACCGCACCT
GTGGCGCCGGTGATGCCGGCCACGATGCGTCCGGCGTAGAGGATCCACAGGACGGGTGTGGTCGCCATGA
TCGCGTAGTCGATAGTGGCTCCAAGTAGCGAAGCGAGCAGGACTGGGCGGCGGCCAAAGCGGTCGGACAG
TGCTCCGAGAACGGGTGCGCATAGAAATTGCATCAACGCATATAGCGCTAGCAGCACGCCATAGTGACTG
GCGATGCTGTCGGAATGGACGATATCCCGCAAGAGGCCCGGCAGTACCGGCATAACCAAGCCTATGCCTA
CAGCATCCAGGGTGACGGTGCCGAGGATGACGATGAGCGCATTGTTAGATTTCATACACGGTGCCTGACT
GCGTTAGCAATTTAACTGTGATAAACTACCGCATTAAAGCTTCCGCCTCAAGCTGTTGGAAATCGCTGCG
TATGTGGGCGCTGCCCATTAAAGACGTAGCCCAGCGCGTCGGCCGCTACGTATCGTAGATATATCTACGC
GTAGATATATCTACGTTTAACAGTGGCCTTATTAAATGACTTCTCCATGATCTACGTATCGTAGATACTA
CGTATCGTAGATACTACGTATATTAATAAGATGATCTTCTTGAGATCGTTTTGGTCTGCGCGTAATCTCT
TGCTCTGAAAACGAAAAAACCGCCTTGCAGGGCGGTTTTTCGAAGGTTCTCTGAGCTACCAACTCTTTGA
ACCGAGGTAACTGGCTTGGAGGAGCGCAGTCACCAAAACTTGTCCTTTCAGTTTAGCCTTAACCGGCGCA
TGACTTCAAGACTAACTCCTCTAAATCAATTACCAGTGGCTGCTGCCAGTGGTGCTTTTGCATGTCTTTC
CGGGTTGGACTCAAGACGATAGTTACCGGATAAGGCGCAGCGGTCGGACTGAACGGGGGGTTCGTGCATA
CAGTCCAGCTTGGAGCGAACTGCCTACCCGGAACTGAGTGTCAGGCGTGGAATGAGACAAACGCGGCCAT
AACAGCGGAATGACACCGGTAAACCGAAAGGCA
